Addgene plasmid #31390: pINS-Neo
Depositing lab: Yegor Vassetzky. Depositing organization: CNRS, Delegation Ile-de-France Est. Publication: A set of vectors for introduction of antibiotic resistance genes by in vitro Cre-mediated recombination. Dmitriev PV, Vassetzky YS. BMC Res Notes. 2008 Dec 23;1:135. doi: 10.1186/1756-0500-1-135. PubMed 19105832.
Backbone
  Vector backbone: pUNI10
  Backbone manufacturer: Stephen Elledge
  Backbone size w/o insert (bp): 1955
  Vector type: Cre/Lox
  Selectable markers: Neomycin (select with G418)
Growth in bacteria
  Bacterial resistance: Kanamycin, 50 μg/mL
  Growth temperature: 37°C
  Growth strain: BW23474
  Growth instructions: BW23474 (pir::116), LB 37°C
  Copy number: Low Copy
Gene/Insert
  Gene/Insert name: aph (alt name: aminoglycoside phosphotransferase)
  Species: Tn5
  Insert size (bp): 1474
  Cloning method: Restriction Enzyme; 5′ cloning site XbaI (destroyed during cloning); 3′ cloning site BamHI (destroyed during cloning)
  Sequencing primers: 5′ n/a
Resource information
  A portion of this plasmid was derived from a plasmid made by: Promega, Madison, WI, USA
Terms and licenses: Academic/Nonprofit Terms; Industry Terms: Not Available to Industry
How to cite: pINS-Neo was a gift from Yegor Vassetzky (Addgene plasmid # 31390 ; http://n2t.net/addgene:31390 ; RRID:Addgene_31390)
