[The description below was written by a language model from this plasmid's Addgene catalogue record and pLannotate feature annotations shown in this document.]
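Description:
pINS-Neo is a small Cre/lox donor plasmid of 3,429 bp, built on the pUNI10 univector backbone. It is designed to add a mammalian selection marker to another plasmid by in vitro Cre-mediated recombination. It replicates from the R6K γ origin, which functions only when the R6K initiator protein pi is supplied. The plasmid therefore has to be propagated in a pir-expressing E. coli host such as the pir-116 strain named in the record, and it cannot persist on its own in ordinary cloning strains. It is listed as low copy and is selected in bacteria with kanamycin.

The feature table shows two copies of the Tn5 aminoglycoside phosphotransferase gene (neo/nptII). One copy lies next to fragments of the Tn5 bleomycin-resistance gene and transposase. It appears to be the backbone's bacterial kanamycin marker in its native Tn5 context, although no bacterial promoter is annotated. The other copy is the roughly 1.5 kb insert, partly derived from a commercial vector, in which neo is driven by the SV40 enhancer/early promoter and followed by a synthetic polyadenylation signal. This cassette confers G418 resistance in mammalian cells. A single loxP site sits between the R6K origin and this cassette. Short remnants are also annotated, namely a bom fragment, a T7 gene 10-derived tag fragment and a T7 terminator.

In use, Cre recombines the single loxP site with a loxP site on a recipient plasmid, fusing the two molecules into a cointegrate. The likely selection scheme is that in a pir-negative host only the cointegrate, replicating from the recipient's origin, keeps kanamycin resistance. The result is an existing loxP-bearing construct that carries a neomycin marker for stable mammalian selection, obtained without restriction cloning.
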