Features (pLannotate 1.2.2; 11 found; start..end, strand, type, name):
      6..386     -  rep_origin     R6K γ ori: γ replication origin from E. coli plasmid R6K; requires the R6K initiator protein pi for replication
    415..448     +  protein_bind   loxP: Cre-mediated recombination occurs in the 8-bp core sequence (GCATACAT). Cre recombinase
    506..554     -  polyA_signal   poly(A) signal: synthetic polyadenylation signal
    621..1412    -  CDS            neo: KKA2_KLEPN - Also known as kan, nptII. Experimental evidence at protein level: Swiss-Prot protein existence level 1. Resistance to kanamycin, neomycin, paromomycin, ribostamycin, butirosin and gentamicin B. From Klebsiella pneumoniae.
   1463..1820    -  promoter       SV40 promoter: SV40 enhancer and early promoter
   1885..1936    +  misc_feature   bom (fragment): basis of mobility region from pBR322
   1972..2021    +  CDS            SET1 (fragment): solubility-enhancement tag derived from T7 phage gene 10B
   2029..2076    +  terminator     T7 terminator: transcription terminator for bacteriophage T7 RNA polymerase
   2080..2259    -  CDS            ble (fragment): BLE_KLEPN - Experimental evidence at protein level: Swiss-Prot protein existence level 1. Binding protein with a strong affinity to the bleomycin family of antibiotics. Binds to CL990; an antimitotic-antibiotic compound. From Klebsiella pneumoniae.
   2283..3074    -  CDS            neo: KKA2_KLEPN - Also known as kan, nptII. Experimental evidence at protein level: Swiss-Prot protein existence level 1. Resistance to kanamycin, neomycin, paromomycin, ribostamycin, butirosin and gentamicin B. From Klebsiella pneumoniae.
   3106..6       -  CDS            tnpA (fragment) (across the origin): TN5P_ECOLX - Also known as tnp. Experimental evidence at protein level: Swiss-Prot protein existence level 1. Mediates transposition of transposon Tn5 by a 'cut and paste' mechanism. First, the monomeric transposase binds the 19 bp inverted DNA repeats flanking the transposon. Then, dimerization of the DNA- bound transposase creates a synaptic DNA complex. After nicking of the first DNA strand, excision of the transposon proceeds through a series of intermediates. The transposase then mediates the insertion of the transposon at a new site by strand transfer. The activity of the wild- type tran
>Addgene plasmid #31390 | pINS-Neo | depositor full sequence | sequence record 14382 | Author sequence
AATTCTGTCAGCCGTTAAGTGTTCCTGTGTCACTGAAAATTGCTTTGAGAGGCTCTAAGGGCTTCTCAGT
GCGTTACATCCCTGGCTTGTTGTCCACAACCGTTAAACCTTAAAAGCTTTAAAAGCCTTATATATTCTTT
TTTTTCTTATAAAACTTAAAACCTTAGAGGCTATTTAAGTTGCTGATTTATATTAATTTTATTGTTCAAA
CATGAGAGCTTAGTACGTGAAACATGAGAGCTTAGTACGTTAGCCATGAGAGCTTAGTACGTTAGCCATG
AGGGTTTAGTTCGTTAAACATGAGAGCTTAGTACGTTAAACATGAGAGCTTAGTACGTGAAACATGAGAG
CTTAGTACGTACTATCAACAGGTTGAACTGCTGATCAACAGATCCTCTACGCGGCCGCGGTACCATAACT
TCGTATAGCATACATTATACGAAGTTATCTGGAATTCCCCGGGCTCGAGAACATATGGCCATGGGGATCC
TTATCGCTATCGATTCACACAAAAAACCAACACACAGATGTAATGAAAATAAAGATATTTTATTGCGGCC
ATCGTGATGGCAGGTTGGGCGTCGCTTGGTCGGTCATTTCGAACCCCAGAGTCCCGCTCAGAAGAACTCG
TCAAGAAGGCGATAGAAGGCGATGCGCTGCGAATCGGGAGCGGCGATACCGTAAAGCACGAGGAAGCGGT
CAGCCCATTCGCCGCCAAGCTCTTCAGCAATATCACGGGTAGCCAACGCTATGTCCTGATAGCGGTCCGC
CACACCCAGCCGGCCACAGTCGATGAATCCAGAAAAGCGGCCATTTTCCACCATGATATTCGGCAAGCAG
GCATCGCCATGGGTCACGACGAGATCCTCGCCGTCGGGCATGCGCGCCTTGAGCCTGGCGAACAGTTCGG
CTGGCGCGAGCCCCTGATGCTCTTCGTCCAGATCATCCTGATCGACAAGACCGGCTTCCATCCGAGTACG
TGCTCGCTCGATGCGATGTTTCGCTTGGTGGTCGAATGGGCAGGTAGCCGGATCAAGCGTATGCAGCCGC
CGCATTGCATCAGCCATGATGGATACTTTCTCGGCAGGAGCAAGGTGAGATGACAGGAGATCCTGCCCCG
GCACTTCGCCCAATAGCAGCCAGTCCCTTCCCGCTTCAGTGACAACGTCGAGCACAGCTGCGCAAGGAAC
GCCCGTCGTGGCCAGCCACGATAGCCGCGCTGCCTCGTCCTGCAGTTCATTCAGGGCACCGGACAGGTCG
GTCTTGACAAAAAGAACCGGGCGCCCCTGCGCTGACAGCCGGAACACGGCGGCATCAGAGCAGCCGATTG
TCTGTTGTGCCCAGTCATAGCCGAATAGCCTCTCCACCCAAGCGGCCGGAGAACCTGCGTGCAATCCATC
TTGTTCAATCATGGTGGCTCTAGCCTTAAGTTCGAGACTGTTGTGTCAGAAGAATCAAGCTTTTTGCAAA
AGCCTAGGCCTCCAAAAAAGCCTCCTCACTACTTCTGGAATAGCTCAGAGGCCGAGGCGGCCTCGGCCTC
TGCATAAATAAAAAAAATTAGTCAGCCATGGGGCGGAGAATGGGCGGAACTGGGCGGAGTTAGGGGCGGG
ATGGGCGGAGTTAGGGGCGGGACTATGGTTGCTGACTAATTGAGATGCATGCTTTGCATACTTCTGCCTG
CTGGGGAGCCTGGGGACTTTCCACACCTGGTTGCTGACTAATTGAGATGCATGCTTTGCATACTTCTGCC
TGCTGGGGAGCCTGGGGACTTTCCACACCCTAACTGACACACATTCCACAGCTGGTTCTTTCCGCCTCAG
AAGGTACCTAACCAAGTTCCTCTTTCAGAGGTTATTTCAGGCCATGGTGCTGCGCAGATCCGCGTATGCG
GTGTGAAATACCGCACAGATGCGTAAGGAGAAAATACCGCATCAGGAAATTGTAAGCGTTAATTCGACTC
TAGAAGATCCGGCTGCTAACAAAGCCCGAAAGGAAGCTGAGTTGGCTGCTGCCACCGCTGAGCAATAACT
AGCATAACCCCTTGGGGCCTCTAAACGGGTCTTGAGGGGTTTTTTGCTGAAAGGAGGAACTATATCCGGA
TATCCCGGGGTGGGCGAAGAACTCCAGCATGAGATCCCCGCGCTGGAGGATCATCCAGCCGGCGTCCCGG
AAAACGATTCCGAAGCCCAACCTTTCATAGAAGGCGGCGGTGGAATCGAAATCTCGTGATGGCAGGTTGG
GCGTCGCTTGGTCGGTCATTTCGAACCCCAGAGTCCCGCTCAGAAGAACTCGTCAAGAAGGCGATAGAAG
GCGATGCGCTGCGAATCGGGAGCGGCGATACCGTAAAGCACGAGGAAGCGGTCAGCCCATTCGCCGCCAA
GCTCTTCAGCAATATCACGGGTAGCCAACGCTATGTCCTGATAGCGGTCCGCCACACCCAGCCGGCCACA
GTCGATGAATCCAGAAAAGCGGCCATTTTCCACCATGATATTCGGCAAGCAGGCATCGCCATGTGTCACG
ACGAGATCCTCGCCGTCGGGCATGCGCGCCTTGAGCCTGGCGAACAGTTCGGCTGGCGCGAGCCCCTGAT
GCTCTTCGTCCAGATCATCCTGATCGACAAGACCGGCTTCCATCCGAGTACGTGCTCGCTCGATGCGATG
TTTCGCTTGGTGGTCGAATGGGCAGGTAGCCGGATCAAGCGTATGCAGCCGCCGCATTGCATCAGCCATG
ATGGATACTTTCTCGGCAGGAGCAAGGTGAGATGACAGGAGATCCTGCCCCGGCACTTCGCCCAATAGCA
GCCAGTCCCTTCCCGCTTCAGTGACAACGTCGAGCACAGCTGCGCAAGGAACGCCCGTCGTGGCCAGCCA
CGATAGCCGCGCTGCCTCGTCCTGCAGTTCATTCAGGGCACCGGACAGGTCGGTCTTGACAAAAAGAACC
GGGCGCCCCTGCGCTGACAGCCGGAACACGGCGGCATCAGAGCAGCCGATTGTCTGTTGTGCCCAGTCAT
AGCCGAATAGCCTCTCCACCCAAGCGGCCGGAGAACCTGCGTGCAATCCATCTTGTTCAATCATGCGAAA
CGATCCTCATCCTGTCTCTTGATCAGATCTTGATCCCCTGCGCCATCAGATCCTTGGCGGCAAGAAAGCC
ATCCAGTTTACTTTGCAGGGCTTCCCAACCTTACCAGAGGGCGCCCCAGCTGGCAATTCCGGTTCGCTTG
CTGTCCATAAAACCGCCCAGTCTAGCTATCGCCATGTAAGCCCACTGCAAGCTACCTGCTTTCTCTTTGC
GCTTGCGTTTTCCCTTGTCCAGATAGCCCAGTAGCTGACATTCATCCGGGGTCAGCACCGTTTCTGCGGA
CTGGCTTTCTACGTGTTCCGCTTCCTTTAGCAGCCCTTGCGCCCTGAGTGCTTGCGGCAGCGTGAAGCT
