>Addgene plasmid #31390 | pINS-Neo | addgene partial sequence | sequence record 43280 | pUni-fwd 5'-CTATCAACAGGTTGAACTG-3'
TATAGCATACATTATACGAAGTTATCTGGAATTCCCCGGGCTCGAGAACATATGGCCATGGGGATCCTTA
TCGCTATCGATTCACACAAAAAACCAACACACAGATGTAATGAAAATAAAGATATTTTATTGCGGCCATC
GTGATGGCAGGTTGGGCGTCGCTTGGTCGGTCATTTCGAACCCCAGAGTCCCGCTCAGAAGAACTCGTCA
AGAAGGCGATAGAAGGCGATGCGCTGCGAATCGGGAGCGGCGATACCGTAAAGCACGAGGAAGCGGTCAG
CCCATTCGCCGCCAAGCTCTTCAGCAATATCACGGGTAGCCAACGCTATGTCCTGATAGCGGTCCGCCAC
ACCCAGCCGGCCACAGTCGATGAATCCAGAAAAGCGGCCATTTTCCACCATGATATTCGGCAAGCAGGCA
TCGCCATGGGTCACGACGAGATCCTCGCCGTCGGGCATGCGCGCCTTGAGCCTGGCGAACAGTTCGGCTG
GCGCGAGCCCCTGATGCTCTTCGTCCAGATCATCCTGATCGACAAGACCGGCTTCCATCCGAGTACGTGC
TCGCTCGATGCGATGTTTCGCTTGGTGGTCGAATGGGCAGGTAGCCGGATCAAGCGTATGCAGCCGCCGC
ATTGCATCAGCCATGATGGATACTTTCTCGGCAGGAGCAAGGTGAGATGACAGGAGATCCTGCCCCGGCA
CTTCGCCCAATAGCAGCCAGTCCCTTCCCGCTTCAGTGACAACGTCGAGCACAGCTGCGCAAGGAACGCC
CGTCGTGGCCAGCCACGATAGCCGCGCTGCCTCGTCCTGCAGTTCATTCAGGGCACCGGACAGGTCGGTC
TTGACAAAAAGAACCGGGCGCCCCTGCGCTGACAGCCGGAA
